Addgene plasmid #157688: pcDNA5-FRT-TO-Nsp7
Purpose: mammalian expression of untagged SARS-CoV-2 Nsp7 under control of a tetracycline-inducible promoter
Depositing lab: David Tollervey. Depositing organization: University of Edinburgh. Publication: Integrative vectors for regulated expression of SARS-CoV-2 proteins implicated in RNA metabolism. Bresson S, Robertson N, Sani E, Turowski TW, Shchepachev V, Kompauerova M, Spanos C, Helwak A, Tollervey D. Wellcome Open Res. 2020 Nov 3;5:261. doi: 10.12688/wellcomeopenres.16322.1. eCollection 2020. PubMed 33313418.
Backbone
  Vector backbone: pcDNA5-FRT-TO
  Backbone manufacturer: Thermo Fisher
  Vector type: Mammalian Expression
  Selectable markers: Hygromycin
Growth in bacteria
  Bacterial resistance: Ampicillin, 100 μg/mL
  Growth temperature: 37°C
  Growth strain: DH5alpha
  Copy number: High Copy
Gene/Insert
  Gene/Insert name: Nsp7
  Species: SARS-CoV-2
  Mutation: codon optimized
  Entrez Gene: ORF1ab (a.k.a. GU280_gp01)
  Cloning method: Restriction Enzyme; 5′ cloning site Unknown (unknown if destroyed); 3′ cloning site Unknown (unknown if destroyed)
Resource information
  A portion of this plasmid was derived from a plasmid made by: IDT
Terms and licenses: Academic/Nonprofit Terms; Industry Terms
How to cite: pcDNA5-FRT-TO-Nsp7 was a gift from David Tollervey (Addgene plasmid # 157688 ; http://n2t.net/addgene:157688 ; RRID:Addgene_157688)
