[The description below was written by a language model from this plasmid's Addgene catalogue record and pLannotate feature annotations shown in this document.]
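Description:
pcDNA5-FRT-TO-Nsp7 is a mammalian expression plasmid of about 5.4 kb built on the commercial pcDNA5-FRT-TO backbone, designed for tetracycline-regulated expression of SARS-CoV-2 Nsp7, a non-structural protein processed from the ORF1ab polyprotein. The Nsp7 coding sequence is codon optimized, derived at least in part from synthetic DNA, and carries no epitope tag. The automated feature table does not annotate the insert itself, but it presumably lies in the unannotated interval between the promoter region and the bovine growth hormone polyadenylation signal. The cloning sites used are not recorded. Transcription is driven by the human cytomegalovirus immediate early enhancer and promoter, followed directly by short matches that the annotation software labels as PLtetO-1 and TRE3GV fragments. These most likely represent the tandem tet operator sites of this backbone, which allow a Tet repressor supplied by the host cell line to silence the CMV promoter until tetracycline or doxycycline is added.

Downstream of the expression cassette is an FRT site placed immediately before a hygromycin resistance gene and an SV40 polyadenylation signal. No complete promoter is annotated upstream of this marker. This matches the Flp-In design, in which FLP-mediated recombination into a genomic FRT site positions the gene behind a resident promoter, so hygromycin resistance selects for correct single-copy integration. In E. coli, the plasmid is maintained by a high-copy ColE1/pUC-type origin and selected with ampicillin through β-lactamase. Small f1 ori, lac and ble fragments appear to be backbone remnants. The plasmid belongs to a set of integrative vectors for regulated expression of SARS-CoV-2 proteins implicated in RNA metabolism, and it suits the generation of stable, inducible cell lines.
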