Features (pLannotate 1.2.2; 20 found; start..end, strand, type, name):
     60..439     +  enhancer       CMV enhancer: human cytomegalovirus immediate early enhancer
    440..643     +  promoter       CMV promoter: human cytomegalovirus (CMV) immediate early promoter
    645..664     +  promoter       PLtetO-1 promoter (fragment): modified phage lambda PL promoter with tet operator sites (Lutz and Bujard, 1997)
    666..685     +  promoter       PLtetO-1 promoter (fragment): modified phage lambda PL promoter with tet operator sites (Lutz and Bujard, 1997)
    693..726     +  promoter       TRE3GV promoter (fragment): 3rd-generation Tet-responsive promoter that can be activated by binding of Tet-On® 3G, optimized for retroviral and lentiviral vectors
   1156..1380    +  polyA_signal   bGH poly(A) signal: bovine growth hormone polyadenylation signal
   1384..1405    +  promoter       SV40 promoter (fragment): SV40 enhancer and early promoter
   1426..1659    +  rep_origin     f1 ori (fragment) (sequence partly withheld): f1 bacteriophage origin of replication; arrow indicates direction of (+) strand synthesis
   1664..1711    +  protein_bind   FRT: FLP-mediated recombination occurs in the 8-bp core sequence TCTAGAAA (Turan and Bode, 2011). FLP recombinase from the Saccharomyces cerevisiae 2μ plasmid
   1719..2741    +  CDS            HygR: aminoglycoside phosphotransferase from E. coli; aph(4)-Ia; confers resistance to hygromycin
   2751..2876    +  CDS            ble (fragment): BLE_KLEPN - Experimental evidence at protein level: Swiss-Prot protein existence level 1. Binding protein with a strong affinity to the bleomycin family of antibiotics. Binds to CL990; an antimitotic-antibiotic compound. From Klebsiella pneumoniae.
   2871..2992    +  polyA_signal   SV40 poly(A) signal: SV40 polyadenylation signal
   3065..3081    -  protein_bind   lac operator: The lac repressor binds to the lac operator to inhibit transcription in E. coli. This inhibition can be relieved by adding lactose or isopropyl-β-D-thiogalactopyranoside (IPTG). lac repressor encoded by lacI
   3089..3119    -  promoter       lac promoter: promoter for the E. coli lac operon
   3134..3155    -  protein_bind   CAP binding site: CAP binding activates transcription in the presence of cAMP. E. coli catabolite activator protein
   3168..3260    -  CDS            lacI (fragment): lac repressor; lacI; The lac repressor binds to the lac operator to inhibit transcription in E. coli. This inhibition can be relieved by adding lactose or isopropyl-β-D-thiogalactopyranoside (IPTG).
   3443..4031    -  rep_origin     ori: high-copy-number ColE1/pMB1/pBR322/pUC origin of replication
   4202..5062    -  CDS            AmpR: β-lactamase; bla; confers resistance to ampicillin, carbenicillin, and related antibiotics
   5063..5167    -  promoter       AmpR promoter: bla
   5226..5278    -  misc_feature   bom (fragment): basis of mobility region from pBR322
>Addgene plasmid #157688 | pcDNA5-FRT-TO-Nsp7 | addgene full sequence | sequence record 307826 | Addgene NGS Result
TCTGCTTAGGGTTAGGCGTTTTGCGCTGCTTCGCGATGTACGGGCCAGATATACGCGTTGACATTGATTA
TTGACTAGTTATTAATAGTAATCAATTACGGGGTCATTAGTTCATAGCCCATATATGGAGTTCCGCGTTA
CATAACTTACGGTAAATGGCCCGCCTGGCTGACCGCCCAACGACCCCCGCCCATTGACGTCAATAATGAC
GTATGTTCCCATAGTAACGCCAATAGGGACTTTCCATTGACGTCAATGGGTGGAGTATTTACGGTAAACT
GCCCACTTGGCAGTACATCAAGTGTATCATATGCCAAGTACGCCCCCTATTGACGTCAATGACGGTAAAT
GGCCCGCCTGGCATTATGCCCAGTACATGACCTTATGGGACTTTCCTACTTGGCAGTACATCTACGTATT
AGTCATCGCTATTACCATGGTGATGCGGTTTTGGCAGTACATCAATGGGCGTGGATAGCGGTTTGACTCA
CGGGGATTTCCAAGTCTCCACCCCATTGACGTCAATGGGAGTTTGTTTTGGCACCAAAATCAACGGGACT
TTCCAAAATGTCGTAACAACTCCGCCCCATTGACGCAAATGGGCGGTAGGCGTGTACGGTGGGAGGTCTA
TATAAGCAGAGCTCTCCCTATCAGTGATAGAGATCTCCCTATCAGTGATAGAGATCGTCGACGAGCTCGT
TTAGTGAACCGTCAGATCGCCTGGAGACGCCATCCACGCTGTTTTGACCTCCATAGAAGACACCGGGACC
GATCCAGCCTCCGGACTCTAGCGTTTAAACTTAAGCTTGGTACCGAGCTCGGATCCGGGATGTCTAAGAT
GAGTGATGTGAAATGTACGTCCGTGGTGTTGCTTTCTGTCCTGCAACAGCTTAGAGTTGAATCTAGCAGT
AAGCTCTGGGCACAATGCGTGCAACTCCACAATGATATTCTGTTGGCGAAAGATACTACTGAAGCCTTCG
AGAAGATGGTATCCTTGTTGTCTGTCCTTTTGAGCATGCAAGGCGCGGTTGACATCAACAAGTTGTGTGA
GGAGATGCTGGATAACCGAGCTACACTGCAAGCCTAGGAGATATCCAGCACAGTGGCGGCCGCTCGAGTC
TAGAGGGCCCGTTTAAACCCGCTGATCAGCCTCGACTGTGCCTTCTAGTTGCCAGCCATCTGTTGTTTGC
CCCTCCCCCGTGCCTTCCTTGACCCTGGAAGGTGCCACTCCCACTGTCCTTTCCTAATAAAATGAGGAAA
TTGCATCGCATTGTCTGAGTAGGTGTCATTCTATTCTGGGGGGTGGGGTGGGGCAGGACAGCAAGGGGGA
GGATTGGGAAGACAATAGCAGGCATGCTGGGGATGCGGTGGGCTCTATGGCTTCTGAGGCGGAAAGAACC
AGCTGGGGCTCTAGGGGGTATCCCC
[124 nt withheld, positions 1426-1549]
C
[91 nt withheld, positions 1551-1641]
AGGGTGATGGTTCACGTACCTAGAAGTTCCTATTCCGAAGTTCCTATTCTCTAGAAAGTATAGGAACTTC
CTTGGCCAAAAAGCCTGAACTCACCGCGACGTCTGTCGAGAAGTTTCTGATCGAAAAGTTCGACAGCGTC
TCCGACCTGATGCAGCTCTCGGAGGGCGAAGAATCTCGTGCTTTCAGCTTCGATGTAGGAGGGCGTGGAT
ATGTCCTGCGGGTAAATAGCTGCGCCGATGGTTTCTACAAAGATCGTTATGTTTATCGGCACTTTGCATC
GGCCGCGCTCCCGATTCCGGAAGTGCTTGACATTGGGGAATTCAGCGAGAGCCTGACCTATTGCATCTCC
CGCCGTGCACAGGGTGTCACGTTGCAAGACCTGCCTGAAACCGAACTGCCCGCTGTTCTGCAGCCGGTCG
CGGAGGCCATGGATGCGATCGCTGCGGCCGATCTTAGCCAGACGAGCGGGTTCGGCCCATTCGGACCGCA
AGGAATCGGTCAATACACTACATGGCGTGATTTCATATGCGCGATTGCTGATCCCCATGTGTATCACTGG
CAAACTGTGATGGACGACACCGTCAGTGCGTCCGTCGCGCAGGCTCTCGATGAGCTGATGCTTTGGGCCG
AGGACTGCCCCGAAGTCCGGCACCTCGTGCACGCGGATTTCGGCTCCAACAATGTCCTGACGGACAATGG
CCGCATAACAGCGGTCATTGACTGGAGCGAGGCGATGTTCGGGGATTCCCAATACGAGGTCGCCAACATC
TTCTTCTGGAGGCCGTGGTTGGCTTGTATGGAGCAGCAGACGCGCTACTTCGAGCGGAGGCATCCGGAGC
TTGCAGGATCGCCGCGGCTCCGGGCGTATATGCTCCGCATTGGTCTTGACCAACTCTATCAGAGCTTGGT
TGACGGCAATTTCGATGATGCAGCTTGGGCGCAGGGTCGATGCGACGCAATCGTCCGATCCGGAGCCGGG
ACTGTCGGGCGTACACAAATCGCCCGCAGAAGCGCGGCCGTCTGGACCGATGGCTGTGTAGAAGTACTCG
CCGATAGTGGAAACCGACGCCCCAGCACTCGTCCGAGGGCAAAGGAATAGCACGTACTACGAGATTTCGA
TTCCACCGCCGCCTTCTATGAAAGGTTGGGCTTCGGAATCGTTTTCCGGGACGCCGGCTGGATGATCCTC
CAGCGCGGGGATCTCATGCTGGAGTTCTTCGCCCACCCCAACTTGTTTATTGCAGCTTATAATGGTTACA
AATAAAGCAATAGCATCACAAATTTCACAAATAAAGCATTTTTTTCACTGCATTCTAGTTGTGGTTTGTC
CAAACTCATCAATGTATCTTATCATGTCTGTATACCGTCGACCTCTAGCTAGAGCTTGGCGTAATCATGG
TCATAGCTGTTTCCTGTGTGAAATTGTTATCCGCTCACAATTCCACACAACATACGAGCCGGAAGCATAA
AGTGTAAAGCCTGGGGTGCCTAATGAGTGAGCTAACTCACATTAATTGCGTTGCGCTCACTGCCCGCTTT
CCAGTCGGGAAACCTGTCGTGCCAGCTGCATTAATGAATCGGCCAACGCGCGGGGAGAGGCGGTTTGCGT
ATTGGGCGCTCTTCCGCTTCCTCGCTCACTGACTCGCTGCGCTCGGTCGTTCGGCTGCGGCGAGCGGTAT
CAGCTCACTCAAAGGCGGTAATACGGTTATCCACAGAATCAGGGGATAACGCAGGAAAGAACATGTGAGC
AAAAGGCCAGCAAAAGGCCAGGAACCGTAAAAAGGCCGCGTTGCTGGCGTTTTTCCATAGGCTCCGCCCC
CCTGACGAGCATCACAAAAATCGACGCTCAAGTCAGAGGTGGCGAAACCCGACAGGACTATAAAGATACC
AGGCGTTTCCCCCTGGAAGCTCCCTCGTGCGCTCTCCTGTTCCGACCCTGCCGCTTACCGGATACCTGTC
CGCCTTTCTCCCTTCGGGAAGCGTGGCGCTTTCTCATAGCTCACGCTGTAGGTATCTCAGTTCGGTGTAG
GTCGTTCGCTCCAAGCTGGGCTGTGTGCACGAACCCCCCGTTCAGCCCGACCGCTGCGCCTTATCCGGTA
ACTATCGTCTTGAGTCCAACCCGGTAAGACACGACTTATCGCCACTGGCAGCAGCCACTGGTAACAGGAT
TAGCAGAGCGAGGTATGTAGGCGGTGCTACAGAGTTCTTGAAGTGGTGGCCTAACTACGGCTACACTAGA
AGAACAGTATTTGGTATCTGCGCTCTGCTGAAGCCAGTTACCTTCGGAAAAAGAGTTGGTAGCTCTTGAT
CCGGCAAACAAACCACCGCTGGTAGCGGTGGTTTTTTTGTTTGCAAGCAGCAGATTACGCGCAGAAAAAA
AGGATCTCAAGAAGATCCTTTGATCTTTTCTACGGGGTCTGACGCTCAGTGGAACGAAAACTCACGTTAA
GGGATTTTGGTCATGAGATTATCAAAAAGGATCTTCACCTAGATCCTTTTAAATTAAAAATGAAGTTTTA
AATCAATCTAAAGTATATATGAGTAAACTTGGTCTGACAGTTACCAATGCTTAATCAGTGAGGCACCTAT
CTCAGCGATCTGTCTATTTCGTTCATCCATAGTTGCCTGACTCCCCGTCGTGTAGATAACTACGATACGG
GAGGGCTTACCATCTGGCCCCAGTGCTGCAATGATACCGCGAGACCCACGCTCACCGGCTCCAGATTTAT
CAGCAATAAACCAGCCAGCCGGAAGGGCCGAGCGCAGAAGTGGTCCTGCAACTTTATCCGCCTCCATCCA
GTCTATTAATTGTTGCCGGGAAGCTAGAGTAAGTAGTTCGCCAGTTAATAGTTTGCGCAACGTTGTTGCC
ATTGCTACAGGCATCGTGGTGTCACGCTCGTCGTTTGGTATGGCTTCATTCAGCTCCGGTTCCCAACGAT
CAAGGCGAGTTACATGATCCCCCATGTTGTGCAAAAAAGCGGTTAGCTCCTTCGGTCCTCCGATCGTTGT
CAGAAGTAAGTTGGCCGCAGTGTTATCACTCATGGTTATGGCAGCACTGCATAATTCTCTTACTGTCATG
CCATCCGTAAGATGCTTTTCTGTGACTGGTGAGTACTCAACCAAGTCATTCTGAGAATAGTGTATGCGGC
GACCGAGTTGCTCTTGCCCGGCGTCAATACGGGATAATACCGCGCCACATAGCAGAACTTTAAAAGTGCT
CATCATTGGAAAACGTTCTTCGGGGCGAAAACTCTCAAGGATCTTACCGCTGTTGAGATCCAGTTCGATG
TAACCCACTCGTGCACCCAACTGATCTTCAGCATCTTTTACTTTCACCAGCGTTTCTGGGTGAGCAAAAA
CAGGAAGGCAAAATGCCGCAAAAAAGGGAATAAGGGCGACACGGAAATGTTGAATACTCATACTCTTCCT
TTTTCAATATTATTGAAGCATTTATCAGGGTTATTGTCTCATGAGCGGATACATATTTGAATGTATTTAG
AAAAATAAACAAATAGGGGTTCCGCGCACATTTCCCCGAAAAGTGCCACCTGACGTCGACGGATCGGGAG
ATCTCCCGATCCCCTATGGTGCACTCTCAGTACAATCTGCTCTGATGCCGCATAGTTAAGCCAGTATCTG
CTCCCTGCTTGTGTGTTGGAGGTCGCTGAGTAGTGCGCGAGCAAAATTTAAGCTACAACAAGGCAAGGCT
TGACCGACAATTGCATGAAGAA
